Addgene plasmid #171744: pαH-S-GSAS-deltaH69/V70
Purpose: Mammalian expression of SARS-CoV-2 Spike protein S-GSAS-D614G-deltaH69/V70 variant
Depositing lab: Priyamvada Acharya. Depositing organization: Duke University. Publication: Effect of natural mutations of SARS-CoV-2 on spike structure, conformation, and antigenicity. Gobeil SM, Janowska K, McDowell S, Mansouri K, Parks R, Stalls V, Kopp MF, Manne K, Li D, Wiehe K, Saunders KO, Edwards RJ, Korber B, Haynes BF, Henderson R, Acharya P. Science. 2021 Jun 24. pii: science.abi6226. doi: 10.1126/science.abi6226. PubMed 34168071.
Backbone
  Vector backbone: pαH
  Backbone size w/o insert (bp): 4746
  Vector type: Mammalian Expression
Growth in bacteria
  Bacterial resistance: Ampicillin, 100 μg/mL
  Growth temperature: 37°C
  Growth strain: DH5alpha
  Copy number: High Copy
Gene/Insert
  Gene/Insert name: Spike (S-GSAS-D614G-deltaH69/V70 variant)
  Species: Severe acute respiratory syndrome coronavirus 2
  Insert size (bp): 3618
  Mutation: Ectodomain (AAs 1-1208); 682-685 (furin site = RRAR) replaced with GSAS; D614G mutation; 69-70del
  Entrez Gene: S (a.k.a. GU280_gp02, spike glycoprotein)
  Tag / fusion protein: HRV3C cleavage site, 8X His tag, 2X Strep-Tag II (C terminal on backbone)
  Cloning method: Gibson Cloning
  Sequencing primers: 5′ n/a
Resource information
  A portion of this plasmid was derived from a plasmid made by: Jason McLellan
Terms and licenses: Academic/Nonprofit Terms; Industry Terms: Not Available to Industry
Depositor comments: Please visit https://www.biorxiv.org/content/10.1101/2021.03.11.435037v2 for bioRxiv preprint.
How to cite: pαH-S-GSAS-deltaH69/V70 was a gift from Priyamvada Acharya (Addgene plasmid # 171744 ; http://n2t.net/addgene:171744 ; RRID:Addgene_171744)
