[The description below was written by a language model from this plasmid's Addgene catalogue record and pLannotate feature annotations shown in this document.]
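Description:
pαH-S-GSAS-deltaH69/V70 is a mammalian expression plasmid built on the pαH backbone for producing a soluble ectodomain of the SARS-CoV-2 spike glycoprotein. It is about 8.4 kb in total and is maintained in E. coli through a high-copy ColE1/pUC-type origin, with selection by ampicillin resistance (β-lactamase under its own promoter). Remnants of the lac promoter/operator region and a lacI fragment are also annotated; these are most likely backbone carry-over with no role in expression of the insert.

The expression cassette is a CAG-type arrangement: the CMV immediate-early enhancer, the chicken β-actin promoter and a chimeric β-actin/β-globin intron drive strong constitutive transcription, which ends at a rabbit β-globin polyadenylation signal. The short globin "CDS" fragments flagged on either side of the insert probably reflect β-globin-derived untranslated sequence rather than intended coding regions. The 3.6 kb insert, introduced by Gibson cloning, encodes spike residues 1–1208. In it, the RRAR furin cleavage site at 682–685 is replaced by GSAS to prevent S1/S2 processing. It also carries the D614G substitution and the deletion of H69 and V70 seen in naturally occurring variants.

According to the record, the backbone adds a C-terminal HRV3C protease site, an 8×His tag and a tandem Strep-Tag II, allowing affinity purification and later tag removal. The automated annotation picks up only one Strep-Tag II copy, and the roughly 200 bp between the spike fragment and that tag is unannotated. The construct was made to express this variant spike for studying how natural mutations affect spike structure, conformation and antigenicity.
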