Features (pLannotate 1.2.2; 15 found; start..end, strand, type, name):
      5..384     +  enhancer       CMV enhancer: human cytomegalovirus immediate early enhancer
    386..661     +  promoter       chicken β-actin promoter: No description available
    662..1678    +  intron         chimeric intron: chimera between introns from chicken β-actin and rabbit β-globin
   1676..1753    +  CDS            HBBC_AMMLE (fragment): Experimental evidence at protein level: Swiss-Prot protein existence level 1. Involved in oxygen transport from the lung to the various peripheral tissues. From Ammotragus lervia (Barbary sheep) (Antilope lervia).
   1766..5383    +  CDS            S (fragment): SPIKE_SARS2 - Experimental evidence at protein level: Swiss-Prot protein existence level 1. [Spike glycoprotein]: May down-regulate host tetherin (BST2) by lysosomal degradation, thereby counteracting its antiviral activity. From Severe acute respiratory syndrome coronavirus 2 (2019-nCoV) (SARS-CoV-2).
   5600..5623    +  CDS            Strep-Tag II: peptide that binds Strep-Tactin®, an engineered form of streptavidin
   5645..5719    +  CDS            HBB (fragment): HBB_PONPY - Experimental evidence at transcript level: Swiss-Prot protein existence level 2. Involved in oxygen transport from the lung to the various peripheral tissues. From Pongo pygmaeus (Bornean orangutan).
   5790..5845    +  polyA_signal   β-globin poly(A) signal: rabbit β-globin polyadenylation signal (Gil and Proudfoot, 1987)
   6230..6246    -  protein_bind   lac operator: The lac repressor binds to the lac operator to inhibit transcription in E. coli. This inhibition can be relieved by adding lactose or isopropyl-β-D-thiogalactopyranoside (IPTG). lac repressor encoded by lacI
   6254..6284    -  promoter       lac promoter: promoter for the E. coli lac operon
   6299..6320    -  protein_bind   CAP binding site: CAP binding activates transcription in the presence of cAMP. E. coli catabolite activator protein
   6336..6437    -  CDS            lacI (fragment): LACI_ECOLI - Experimental evidence at protein level: Swiss-Prot protein existence level 1. Repressor of the lactose operon. Binds allolactose as an inducer. From Escherichia coli (strain K12).
   6620..7208    -  rep_origin     ori: high-copy-number ColE1/pMB1/pBR322/pUC origin of replication
   7379..8239    -  CDS            AmpR: β-lactamase; bla; confers resistance to ampicillin, carbenicillin, and related antibiotics
   8240..8344    -  promoter       AmpR promoter: bla
>Addgene plasmid #171744 | pαH-S-GSAS-deltaH69/V70 | addgene full sequence | sequence record 337363 | Addgene NGS Result
GGTCGACATTGATTATTGACTAGTTATTAATAGTAATCAATTACGGGGTCATTAGTTCATAGCCCATATA
TGGAGTTCCGCGTTACATAACTTACGGTAAATGGCCCGCCTGGCTGACCGCCCAACGACCCCCGCCCATT
GACGTCAATAATGACGTATGTTCCCATAGTAACGCCAATAGGGACTTTCCATTGACGTCAATGGGTGGAG
TATTTACGGTAAACTGCCCACTTGGCAGTACATCAAGTGTATCATATGCCAAGTACGCCCCCTATTGACG
TCAATGACGGTAAATGGCCCGCCTGGCATTATGCCCAGTACATGACCTTATGGGACTTTCCTACTTGGCA
GTACATCTACGTATTAGTCATCGCTATTACCATGGTCGAGGTGAGCCCCACGTTCTGCTTCACTCTCCCC
ATCTCCCCCCCCTCCCCACCCCCAATTTTGTATTTATTTATTTTTTAATTATTTTGTGCAGCGATGGGGG
CGGGGGGGGGGGGGGSGCGCGCCRGGSGGGGGGGGGSGGGGSGRGGGGSGGGGSGGGGSGAGGCGGAGAG
GTGCGGCGGCAGCCAATCAGAGCGGCGCGCTCCGAAAGTTTCCTTTTATGGCGAGGCGGCGGCGGCGGCG
GCCCTATAAAAAGCGAAGCGCGCGGCGGGCGGGAGTCGCTGCGCGCTGCCTTCGCCCCGTGCCCCGCTCC
GCCGCCGCCTCGCGCCGCCCGCCCCGGCTCTGACTGACCGCGTTACTCCCACAGGTGAGCGGGCGGGACG
GCCCTTCTCCTCCGGGCTGTAATTAGCGCTTGGTTTAATGACGGCTTGTTTCTTTTCTGTGGCTGCGTGA
AAGCCTTGAGGGGCTCCGGGAGGGCCCTTTGTGCGGGGGGAGCGGCTCGGGGGGTGCGTGCGTGTGTGTG
TGCGTGGGGAGCGCCGCGTGCGGCTCCGCGCTGCCCGGCGGCTGTGAGCGCTGCGGGCGCGGCGCGGGGC
TTTGTGCGCTCCGCAGTGTGCGCGAGGGGAGCGCGGCCGGGGGCGGTGCCCCGCGGTGCGGGGGGGGCTG
CGAGGGGAACAAAGGCTGCGTGCGGGGTGTGTGCGTGGGGGGGTGAGCAGGGGGTGTGGGCGCGTCGGTC
GGGCTGCAACCCCCCCTGCACCCCCCTCCCCGAGTTGCTGAGCACGGCCCGGCTTCGGGTGCGGGGCTCC
GTACGGGGCGTGGCGCGGGGCTCGCCGTGCCGGGCGGGGGGTGGCGGCAGGTGGGGGTGCCGGGCGGGGC
GGGGCCGCCTCGGGCCGGGGAGGGCTCGGGGGAGGGGCGCGGCGGCCCCCGGAGCGCCGGCGGCTGTCGA
GGCGCGGCGAGCCGCAGCCATTGCCTTTTATGGTAATCGTGCGAGAGGGCGCAGGGACTTCCTTTGTCCC
AAATCTGTGCGGAGCCGAAATCTGGGAGGCGCCGCCGCACCCCCTCTAGCGGGCGCGGGGCGAAGCGGTG
CGGCGCCGGCAGGAAGGAAATGGGCGGGGAGGGCCTTCGTGCGTCGCCGCGCCGCCGTCCCCTTCTCCCT
CTCCAGCCTCGGGGCTGTCCGCGGGGGGACGGCTGCCTTCGGGGGGGACGGGGCAGGGCGGGGTTCGGCT
TCTGGCGTGTGACCGGCGGCTCTAGCGCCTCTGCTAACCATGTTCATGCCTTCTTCTTTTTCCTACAGCT
CCTGGGCAACGTGCTGGTTGTTGTGCTGTCTCATCATTTTGGCAAAGAATTGCGGCCGTCTCAGGCCGAG
TTCGGTACCGCCACCATGTTCGTGTTCCTGGTGCTCCTGCCTCTGGTGAGCAGCCAGTGCGTGAACCTGA
CCACCCGAACCCAGCTCCCACCAGCCTACACCAACAGCTTTACACGGGGCGTGTACTACCCTGACAAGGT
GTTCAGATCTAGCGTCCTGCACAGCACTCAGGACCTCTTCCTGCCGTTCTTCAGCAACGTGACATGGTTC
CACGCCATCAGCGGCACAAACGGAACCAAGCGGTTTGATAACCCCGTCCTGCCATTCAATGATGGAGTTT
ACTTCGCCAGTACCGAGAAGAGTAACATCATCCGGGGCTGGATCTTCGGCACCACCCTGGATAGCAAAAC
ACAGAGCCTCCTGATCGTGAACAATGCCACGAACGTCGTGATCAAGGTGTGCGAGTTCCAGTTTTGCAAT
GATCCTTTCCTGGGTGTGTACTACCACAAGAACAACAAGAGCTGGATGGAAAGCGAGTTCAGAGTCTACA
GCAGCGCCAACAACTGCACATTCGAGTACGTCTCTCAGCCTTTTCTGATGGACCTTGAGGGGAAACAAGG
CAACTTCAAGAACCTGAGAGAATTCGTGTTCAAGAACATCGACGGCTACTTCAAAATCTACTCCAAGCAC
ACACCCATCAACCTGGTCCGGGACCTCCCTCAGGGCTTCAGCGCCCTGGAACCCCTGGTCGACCTGCCCA
TAGGCATCAACATAACGCGGTTCCAAACCCTGCTGGCCCTGCATAGATCCTACCTGACTCCTGGCGACAG
CAGCAGCGGATGGACCGCCGGAGCTGCAGCCTACTATGTGGGCTACCTGCAACCTAGAACCTTCCTGCTG
AAGTACAACGAGAACGGCACAATCACAGACGCCGTCGACTGCGCCCTGGACCCTCTCTCTGAGACAAAGT
GCACCCTGAAGTCCTTCACCGTGGAAAAGGGCATCTACCAGACCAGCAACTTCCGGGTGCAGCCTACAGA
GAGCATCGTGCGATTTCCAAACATTACCAACCTCTGCCCCTTCGGCGAGGTGTTTAACGCCACAAGATTT
GCCTCCGTTTACGCCTGGAATAGAAAGAGAATCAGCAATTGTGTGGCCGACTACTCCGTGCTGTATAACA
GCGCCTCTTTCAGCACCTTCAAGTGCTACGGCGTTTCCCCAACAAAGCTGAATGACCTGTGCTTCACCAA
CGTGTACGCCGACTCCTTCGTAATTAGAGGCGATGAGGTGCGGCAGATCGCACCAGGCCAGACCGGTAAG
ATCGCTGACTACAACTATAAGCTGCCTGATGATTTTACAGGCTGCGTGATCGCCTGGAACTCTAACAACC
TGGATAGCAAGGTGGGCGGCAACTACAACTACCTGTACCGGCTGTTTCGCAAGTCTAACCTGAAACCTTT
CGAGAGAGACATCTCCACAGAGATCTACCAGGCCGGTTCTACACCTTGTAACGGGGTGGAAGGCTTCAAC
TGTTACTTCCCTCTGCAAAGCTACGGCTTCCAGCCTACCAATGGAGTCGGCTACCAGCCATACCGGGTGG
TCGTGCTGTCCTTCGAGTTACTCCACGCCCCCGCCACCGTCTGCGGTCCTAAGAAGTCCACCAATCTGGT
TAAGAACAAATGCGTGAACTTCAACTTCAACGGCCTGACCGGGACCGGCGTGCTGACCGAAAGCAACAAA
AAGTTCCTCCCCTTCCAGCAGTTCGGCCGTGATATCGCTGACACCACAGATGCCGTCAGAGATCCACAGA
CCCTGGAAATCCTGGATATTACACCCTGCTCCTTCGGAGGAGTTTCTGTGATCACCCCCGGGACCAATAC
CAGCAACCAGGTGGCTGTGCTGTACCAAGGTGTTAACTGCACCGAGGTTCCTGTGGCCATCCACGCCGAT
CAGCTGACACCTACTTGGAGAGTGTACTCCACTGGCTCCAATGTGTTCCAGACCAGGGCCGGATGTCTGA
TCGGCGCCGAGCACGTGAATAACAGTTACGAGTGCGACATCCCTATCGGCGCCGGCATCTGTGCCAGCTA
CCAGACCCAGACAAACAGCCCTGGGTCTGCTTCCTCTGTAGCTAGCCAGAGCATCATCGCCTACACCATG
AGCCTGGGCGCAGAGAACAGCGTGGCCTATTCCAACAACTCTATCGCCATTCCCACCAACTTTACAATTA
GCGTCACAACAGAGATCCTGCCCGTGAGCATGACCAAGACCAGCGTGGACTGTACAATGTACATCTGTGG
CGACAGCACTGAATGCAGCAACCTGCTGCTGCAATACGGCTCCTTTTGCACCCAACTGAACCGGGCGCTG
ACCGGAATCGCCGTGGAACAGGACAAAAATACCCAGGAGGTGTTCGCCCAAGTGAAGCAGATCTACAAGA
CCCCACCTATCAAGGACTTCGGCGGCTTTAACTTTAGCCAGATTCTCCCTGATCCTTCTAAGCCTAGCAA
GCGGAGCTTTATCGAGGATCTGCTGTTCAACAAGGTCACCCTGGCCGATGCCGGCTTTATCAAACAGTAT
GGCGATTGCCTGGGCGACATAGCCGCCAGAGATCTGATCTGCGCCCAGAAATTCAACGGCCTGACAGTTC
TCCCACCTCTGCTGACCGACGAGATGATCGCTCAGTACACCTCTGCCCTGCTGGCTGGCACCATCACATC
TGGGTGGACATTTGGCGCCGGCGCCGCCCTGCAGATCCCCTTTGCCATGCAGATGGCCTATAGATTCAAC
GGAATCGGCGTGACCCAGAACGTGCTGTATGAAAACCAGAAGCTGATCGCTAACCAGTTCAATTCTGCCA
TCGGCAAGATCCAGGACTCCCTCTCCTCTACCGCCAGCGCCCTGGGCAAACTGCAGGACGTGGTGAATCA
GAACGCCCAAGCCCTGAACACCCTGGTGAAGCAGCTCAGCAGCAATTTTGGCGCCATCAGCTCTGTGCTG
AACGATATCCTGTCTAGACTGGACAAGGTGGAAGCCGAAGTCCAGATCGATAGACTGATCACAGGCAGAC
TGCAGTCCCTGCAAACCTACGTGACCCAACAGCTGATCAGGGCCGCTGAAATAAGAGCCAGCGCCAATCT
CGCCGCTACCAAGATGTCCGAGTGTGTGCTGGGACAGTCTAAACGCGTTGACTTCTGCGGCAAAGGCTAT
CACCTGATGAGCTTCCCCCAGAGCGCGCCGCACGGCGTGGTGTTCCTGCATGTGACATACGTGCCTGCCC
AAGAGAAGAATTTCACAACCGCCCCTGCCATCTGCCACGACGGCAAGGCCCACTTCCCAAGAGAGGGCGT
TTTCGTTTCCAATGGCACACACTGGTTCGTGACACAAAGAAACTTCTACGAACCCCAGATTATCACCACC
GACAACACCTTCGTGAGTGGCAATTGTGACGTGGTCATCGGAATCGTGAACAACACAGTGTACGACCCTC
TGCAACCTGAGCTGGACTCTTTTAAGGAAGAGCTGGACAAGTACTTTAAAAACCACACCAGCCCCGATGT
GGACCTGGGCGACATCAGTGGCATTAACGCCAGCGTGGTGAACATCCAAAAGGAAATCGACAGACTGAAC
GAGGTGGCCAAGAACCTGAACGAGTCCCTGATCGACCTGCAGGAGCTCGGCAAATACGAGCAGGGATCCG
GATACATCCCCGAGGCCCCCAGAGATGGCCAGGCCTACGTGCGGAAGGACGGCGAGTGGGTACTGCTGAG
CACATTCCTGGGCAGATCCCTGGAGGTGCTGTTCCAGGGCCCAGGCCATCACCACCATCACCACCATCAT
AGCGCCTGGTCCCACCCCCAGTTCGAGAAGGGCGGCGGTAGTGGAGGGGGCGGATCTGGCGGCTCAGCTT
GGAGCCACCCCCAGTTCGAAAAGTGATAATGACTCGAGCGATAATTCACTCCTCAGGTGCAGGCTGCCTA
TCAGAAGGTGGTGGCTGGTGTGGCCAATGCCCTGGCTCACAAATACCACTGAGATCTTTTTCCCTCTGCC
AAAAATTATGGGGACATCATGAAGCCCCTTGAGCATCTGACTTCTGGCTAATAAAGGAAATTTATTTTCA
TTGCAATAGTGTGTTGGAATTTTTTGTGTCTCTCACTCGGAAGGACATATGGGAGGGCAAATCATTTAAA
ACATCAGAATGAGTATTTGGTTTAGAGTTTGGCAACATATGCCCATATGCTGGCTGCCATGAACAAAGGT
TGGCTATAAAGAGGTCATCAGTATATGAAACAGCCCCCTGCTGTCCATTCCTTATTCCATAGAAAAGCCT
TGACTTGAGGTTAGATTTTTTTTATATTTTGTTTTGTGTTATTTTTTTCTTTAACATCCCTAAAATTTTC
CTTACATGTTTTACTAGCCAGATTTTTCCTCCTCTCCTGACTACTCCCAGTCATAGCTGTCCCTCTTCTC
TTATGGAGATCCCTCGACCTGCAGCCCAAGCTTGGCGTAATCATGGTCATAGCTGTTTCCTGTGTGAAAT
TGTTATCCGCTCACAATTCCACACAACATACGAGCCGGAAGCATAAAGTGTAAAGCCTGGGGTGCCTAAT
GAGTGAGCTAACTCACATTAATTGCGTTGCGCTCACTGCCCGCTTTCCAGTCGGGAAACCTGTCGTGCCA
GCGGATCGATCCGCTGCATTAATGAATCGGCCAACGCGCGGGGAGAGGCGGTTTGCGTATTGGGCGCTCT
TCCGCTTCCTCGCTCACTGACTCGCTGCGCTCGGTCGTTCGGCTGCGGCGAGCGGTATCAGCTCACTCAA
AGGCGGTAATACGGTTATCCACAGAATCAGGGGATAACGCAGGAAAGAACATGTGAGCAAAAGGCCAGCA
AAAGGCCAGGAACCGTAAAAAGGCCGCGTTGCTGGCGTTTTTCCATAGGCTCCGCCCCCCTGACGAGCAT
CACAAAAATCGACGCTCAAGTCAGAGGTGGCGAAACCCGACAGGACTATAAAGATACCAGGCGTTTCCCC
CTGGAAGCTCCCTCGTGCGCTCTCCTGTTCCGACCCTGCCGCTTACCGGATACCTGTCCGCCTTTCTCCC
TTCGGGAAGCGTGGCGCTTTCTCATAGCTCACGCTGTAGGTATCTCAGTTCGGTGTAGGTCGTTCGCTCC
AAGCTGGGCTGTGTGCACGAACCCCCCGTTCAGCCCGACCGCTGCGCCTTATCCGGTAACTATCGTCTTG
AGTCCAACCCGGTAAGACACGACTTATCGCCACTGGCAGCAGCCACTGGTAACAGGATTAGCAGAGCGAG
GTATGTAGGCGGTGCTACAGAGTTCTTGAAGTGGTGGCCTAACTACGGCTACACTAGAAGAACAGTATTT
GGTATCTGCGCTCTGCTGAAGCCAGTTACCTTCGGAAAAAGAGTTGGTAGCTCTTGATCCGGCAAACAAA
CCACCGCTGGTAGCGGTGGTTTTTTTGTTTGCAAGCAGCAGATTACGCGCAGAAAAAAAGGATCTCAAGA
AGATCCTTTGATCTTTTCTACGGGGTCTGACGCTCAGTGGAACGAAAACTCACGTTAAGGGATTTTGGTC
ATGAGATTATCAAAAAGGATCTTCACCTAGATCCTTTTAAATTAAAAATGAAGTTTTAAATCAATCTAAA
GTATATATGAGTAAACTTGGTCTGACAGTTACCAATGCTTAATCAGTGAGGCACCTATCTCAGCGATCTG
TCTATTTCGTTCATCCATAGTTGCCTGACTCCCCGTCGTGTAGATAACTACGATACGGGAGGGCTTACCA
TCTGGCCCCAGTGCTGCAATGATACCGCGAGACCCACGCTCACCGGCTCCAGATTTATCAGCAATAAACC
AGCCAGCCGGAAGGGCCGAGCGCAGAAGTGGTCCTGCAACTTTATCCGCCTCCATCCAGTCTATTAATTG
TTGCCGGGAAGCTAGAGTAAGTAGTTCGCCAGTTAATAGTTTGCGCAACGTTGTTGCCATTGCTACAGGC
ATCGTGGTGTCACGCTCGTCGTTTGGTATGGCTTCATTCAGCTCCGGTTCCCAACGATCAAGGCGAGTTA
CATGATCCCCCATGTTGTGCAAAAAAGCGGTTAGCTCCTTCGGTCCTCCGATCGTTGTCAGAAGTAAGTT
GGCCGCAGTGTTATCACTCATGGTTATGGCAGCACTGCATAATTCTCTTACTGTCATGCCATCCGTAAGA
TGCTTTTCTGTGACTGGTGAGTACTCAACCAAGTCATTCTGAGAATAGTGTATGCGGCGACCGAGTTGCT
CTTGCCCGGCGTCAATACGGGATAATACCGCGCCACATAGCAGAACTTTAAAAGTGCTCATCATTGGAAA
ACGTTCTTCGGGGCGAAAACTCTCAAGGATCTTACCGCTGTTGAGATCCAGTTCGATGTAACCCACTCGT
GCACCCAACTGATCTTCAGCATCTTTTACTTTCACCAGCGTTTCTGGGTGAGCAAAAACAGGAAGGCAAA
ATGCCGCAAAAAAGGGAATAAGGGCGACACGGAAATGTTGAATACTCATACTCTTCCTTTTTCAATATTA
TTGAAGCATTTATCAGGGTTATTGTCTCATGAGCGGATACATATTTGAATGTATTTAGAAAAATAAACAA
ATAGGGGTTCCGCGCACATTTCCCCGAAAAGTGCCACCTG
